Addgene plasmid #104050: PX458_RXRB_1
Purpose: Encodes gRNA for 3' target of human RXRB along with Cas9 with 2A GFP
Depositing lab: Eric Mendenhall & Richard M. Myers. Depositing organization: University of Alabama in Huntsville. Publication: CETCh-seq: CRISPR epitope tagging ChIP-seq of DNA-binding proteins. Savic D, Partridge EC, Newberry KM, Smith SB, Meadows SK, Roberts BS, Mackiewicz M, Mendenhall EM, Myers RM. Genome Res. 2015 Sep 9. 10.1101/gr.193540.115 PubMed 26355004.
Backbone
  Vector backbone: PX458
  Vector type: Mammalian Expression, CRISPR
Growth in bacteria
  Bacterial resistance: Ampicillin, 100 μg/mL
  Growth temperature: 37°C
  Growth strain: DH5alpha
  Copy number: High Copy
Gene/Insert
  Gene/Insert name: RXRB gRNA
  gRNA/shRNA sequence: GCCTGAGCTCAGACCCAGACG
  Species: H. sapiens (human)
  Entrez Gene: RXRB (a.k.a. DAUDI6, H-2RIIBP, NR2B2, RCoR-1, RXR-beta, RXRbeta)
  Cloning method: Gibson Cloning
  Sequencing primers: 5′ pBR322ori-F
Terms and licenses: Academic/Nonprofit Terms; Industry Terms: Not Available to Industry
Depositor comments: Note: This plasmid is part of the Mendenhall and Meyers CRISPR-based Tagging system to add a tag (currently using FLAG) to endogenous proteins. Please see https://www.addgene.org/crispr/tagging/ for more details.
How to cite: PX458_RXRB_1 was a gift from Eric Mendenhall & Richard M. Myers (Addgene plasmid # 104050 ; http://n2t.net/addgene:104050 ; RRID:Addgene_104050)
