[The description below was written by a language model from this plasmid's Addgene catalogue record and pLannotate feature annotations shown in this document.]
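Description:
PX458_RXRB_1 is a 9,291-nt mammalian expression CRISPR plasmid built on the PX458 backbone. It delivers a single guide RNA against human RXRB (retinoid X receptor beta) together with Streptococcus pyogenes Cas9 and a GFP reporter from one vector. It is propagated in E. coli as a high-copy plasmid through its ColE1/pUC-type origin and selected with ampicillin via the β-lactamase gene. An f1 phage origin is also present, along with small annotated fragments of bom and rop that appear to be backbone remnants. A single AAV2 ITR lies downstream of the expression cassette; with only one annotated, nothing in the record indicates the plasmid is meant for AAV packaging.

The guide cassette uses the human U6 RNA polymerase III promoter to transcribe the RXRB-specific spacer, which was inserted by Gibson cloning, fused to the S. pyogenes gRNA scaffold. A second, partial scaffold fragment is annotated just downstream. The nuclease cassette is driven by a CMV enhancer, chicken β-actin promoter and hybrid intron. The Cas9 coding sequence is annotated as contiguous N- and C-terminal portions, followed by a nucleoplasmin nuclear localization signal, EGFP and a bGH polyadenylation signal. The catalogue describes the Cas9–GFP link as a 2A peptide, which would yield separate proteins from one transcript, so GFP fluorescence marks transfected cells. The 2A element is not itself annotated in the feature table.

The guide targets the 3' end of RXRB. The plasmid belongs to a CRISPR-based epitope tagging system (CETCh-seq) in which Cas9 cleavage near the end of the coding region is used to add a tag, currently FLAG, to the endogenous protein for ChIP-seq of DNA-binding proteins.
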