Features (pLannotate 1.2.2; 19 found; start..end, strand, type, name):
     15..255     +  promoter       U6 promoter: RNA polymerase III promoter for human U6 snRNA
    285..360     +  misc_RNA       gRNA scaffold: guide RNA scaffold for the Streptococcus pyogenes CRISPR/Cas9 system
    367..410     +  misc_RNA       gRNA scaffold (fragment): guide RNA scaffold for the Streptococcus pyogenes CRISPR/Cas9 system
    457..742     +  enhancer       CMV enhancer: human cytomegalovirus immediate early enhancer; contains an 18-bp deletion relative to the standard CMV enhancer
    744..1021    +  promoter       chicken β-actin promoter: No description available
   1022..1249    +  intron         hybrid intron: hybrid between chicken β-actin (CBA) and minute virus of mice (MMV) introns (Gray et al., 2011)
   1387..2988    +  CDS            Cas9(N): N-terminal portion of Streptococcus pyogenes Cas9 (Zetsche et al., 2015)
   2989..5487    +  CDS            Cas9(C): C-terminal portion of Streptococcus pyogenes Cas9 (Zetsche et al., 2015)
   5488..5535    +  CDS            nucleoplasmin NLS: bipartite nuclear localization signal from nucleoplasmin
   5605..6318    +  CDS            EGFP: EGFP is a basic (constitutively fluorescent) green fluorescent protein published in 1996, derived from Aequorea victoria. It is reported to be a rapidly-maturing weak dimer with moderate acid sensitivity.
   6352..6463    +  polyA_signal   bGH poly(A) signal: bovine growth hormone polyadenylation signal
   6568..6708    +  repeat_region  AAV2 ITR: inverted terminal repeat of adeno-associated virus serotype 2 inverted
   6713..6764    -  misc_feature   bom (fragment): basis of mobility region from pBR322
   6783..7238    +  rep_origin     f1 ori (sequence partly withheld): f1 bacteriophage origin of replication; arrow indicates direction of (+) strand synthesis
   7239..7288    -  misc_feature   bom (fragment): basis of mobility region from pBR322
   7390..7425    -  CDS            rop (fragment): Rop protein, which maintains plasmids at low copy number; rop
   7520..7624    +  promoter       AmpR promoter: bla
   7625..8485    +  CDS            AmpR: β-lactamase; bla; confers resistance to ampicillin, carbenicillin, and related antibiotics
   8656..9244    +  rep_origin     ori: high-copy-number ColE1/pMB1/pBR322/pUC origin of replication
>Addgene plasmid #104050 | PX458_RXRB_1 | addgene full sequence | sequence record 200045 | Addgene NGS Result
TTTTGCTCACATGTGAGGGCCTATTTCCCATGATTCCTTCATATTTGCATATACGATACAAGGCTGTTAG
AGAGATAATTGGAATTAATTTGACTGTAAACACAAAGATATTAGTACAAAATACGTGACGTAGAAAGTAA
TAATTTCTTGGGTAGTTTGCAGTTTTAAAATTATGTTTTAAAATGGACTATCATATGCTTACCGTAACTT
GAAAGTATTTCGATTTCTTGGCTTTATATATCTTGTGGAAAGGACGAAACACCGCCTGAGCTCAGACCCA
GACGGTTTTAGAGCTAGAAATAGCAAGTTAAAATAAGGCTAGTCCGTTATCAACTTGAAAAAGTGGCACC
GAGTCGGTGCTTTTTTGTTTTAGAGCTAGAAATAGCAAGTTAAAATAAGGCTAGTCCGTTTTTAGCGCGT
GCGCCAATTCTGCAGACAAATGGCTCTAGAGGTACCCGTTACATAACTTACGGTAAATGGCCCGCCTGGC
TGACCGCCCAACGACCCCCGCCCATTGACGTCAATAGTAACGCCAATAGGGACTTTCCATTGACGTCAAT
GGGTGGAGTATTTACGGTAAACTGCCCACTTGGCAGTACATCAAGTGTATCATATGCCAAGTACGCCCCC
TATTGACGTCAATGACGGTAAATGGCCCGCCTGGCATTGTGCCCAGTACATGACCTTATGGGACTTTCCT
ACTTGGCAGTACATCTACGTATTAGTCATCGCTATTACCATGGTCGAGGTGAGCCCCACGTTCTGCTTCA
CTCTCCCCATCTCCCCCCCCTCCCCACCCCCAATTTTGTATTTATTTATTTTTTAATTATTTTGTGCAGC
GATGGGGGCGGGGGGGGGGGGGGGGCGCGCGCCAGGCGGGGCGGGGCGGGGCGAGGGGCGGGGCGGGGCG
AGGCGGAGAGGTGCGGCGGCAGCCAATCAGAGCGGCGCGCTCCGAAAGTTTCCTTTTATGGCGAGGCGGC
GGCGGCGGCGGCCCTATAAAAAGCGAAGCGCGCGGCGGGCGGGAGTCGCTGCGCGCTGCCTTCGCCCCGT
GCCCCGCTCCGCCGCCGCCTCGCGCCGCCCGCCCCGGCTCTGACTGACCGCGTTACTCCCACAGGTGAGC
GGGCGGGACGGCCCTTCTCCTCCGGGCTGTAATTAGCTGAGCAAGAGGTAAGGGTTTAAGGGATGGTTGG
TTGGTGGGGTATTAATGTTTAATTACCTGGAGCACCTGCCTGAAATCACTTTTTTTCAGGTTGGACCGGT
GCCACCATGGACTATAAGGACCACGACGGAGACTACAAGGATCATGATATTGATTACAAAGACGATGACG
ATAAGATGGCCCCAAAGAAGAAGCGGAAGGTCGGTATCCACGGAGTCCCAGCAGCCGACAAGAAGTACAG
CATCGGCCTGGACATCGGCACCAACTCTGTGGGCTGGGCCGTGATCACCGACGAGTACAAGGTGCCCAGC
AAGAAATTCAAGGTGCTGGGCAACACCGACCGGCACAGCATCAAGAAGAACCTGATCGGAGCCCTGCTGT
TCGACAGCGGCGAAACAGCCGAGGCCACCCGGCTGAAGAGAACCGCCAGAAGAAGATACACCAGACGGAA
GAACCGGATCTGCTATCTGCAAGAGATCTTCAGCAACGAGATGGCCAAGGTGGACGACAGCTTCTTCCAC
AGACTGGAAGAGTCCTTCCTGGTGGAAGAGGATAAGAAGCACGAGCGGCACCCCATCTTCGGCAACATCG
TGGACGAGGTGGCCTACCACGAGAAGTACCCCACCATCTACCACCTGAGAAAGAAACTGGTGGACAGCAC
CGACAAGGCCGACCTGCGGCTGATCTATCTGGCCCTGGCCCACATGATCAAGTTCCGGGGCCACTTCCTG
ATCGAGGGCGACCTGAACCCCGACAACAGCGACGTGGACAAGCTGTTCATCCAGCTGGTGCAGACCTACA
ACCAGCTGTTCGAGGAAAACCCCATCAACGCCAGCGGCGTGGACGCCAAGGCCATCCTGTCTGCCAGACT
GAGCAAGAGCAGACGGCTGGAAAATCTGATCGCCCAGCTGCCCGGCGAGAAGAAGAATGGCCTGTTCGGA
AACCTGATTGCCCTGAGCCTGGGCCTGACCCCCAACTTCAAGAGCAACTTCGACCTGGCCGAGGATGCCA
AACTGCAGCTGAGCAAGGACACCTACGACGACGACCTGGACAACCTGCTGGCCCAGATCGGCGACCAGTA
CGCCGACCTGTTTCTGGCCGCCAAGAACCTGTCCGACGCCATCCTGCTGAGCGACATCCTGAGAGTGAAC
ACCGAGATCACCAAGGCCCCCCTGAGCGCCTCTATGATCAAGAGATACGACGAGCACCACCAGGACCTGA
CCCTGCTGAAAGCTCTCGTGCGGCAGCAGCTGCCTGAGAAGTACAAAGAGATTTTCTTCGACCAGAGCAA
GAACGGCTACGCCGGCTACATTGACGGCGGAGCCAGCCAGGAAGAGTTCTACAAGTTCATCAAGCCCATC
CTGGAAAAGATGGACGGCACCGAGGAACTGCTCGTGAAGCTGAACAGAGAGGACCTGCTGCGGAAGCAGC
GGACCTTCGACAACGGCAGCATCCCCCACCAGATCCACCTGGGAGAGCTGCACGCCATTCTGCGGCGGCA
GGAAGATTTTTACCCATTCCTGAAGGACAACCGGGAAAAGATCGAGAAGATCCTGACCTTCCGCATCCCC
TACTACGTGGGCCCTCTGGCCAGGGGAAACAGCAGATTCGCCTGGATGACCAGAAAGAGCGAGGAAACCA
TCACCCCCTGGAACTTCGAGGAAGTGGTGGACAAGGGCGCTTCCGCCCAGAGCTTCATCGAGCGGATGAC
CAACTTCGATAAGAACCTGCCCAACGAGAAGGTGCTGCCCAAGCACAGCCTGCTGTACGAGTACTTCACC
GTGTATAACGAGCTGACCAAAGTGAAATACGTGACCGAGGGAATGAGAAAGCCCGCCTTCCTGAGCGGCG
AGCAGAAAAAGGCCATCGTGGACCTGCTGTTCAAGACCAACCGGAAAGTGACCGTGAAGCAGCTGAAAGA
GGACTACTTCAAGAAAATCGAGTGCTTCGACTCCGTGGAAATCTCCGGCGTGGAAGATCGGTTCAACGCC
TCCCTGGGCACATACCACGATCTGCTGAAAATTATCAAGGACAAGGACTTCCTGGACAATGAGGAAAACG
AGGACATTCTGGAAGATATCGTGCTGACCCTGACACTGTTTGAGGACAGAGAGATGATCGAGGAACGGCT
GAAAACCTATGCCCACCTGTTCGACGACAAAGTGATGAAGCAGCTGAAGCGGCGGAGATACACCGGCTGG
GGCAGGCTGAGCCGGAAGCTGATCAACGGCATCCGGGACAAGCAGTCCGGCAAGACAATCCTGGATTTCC
TGAAGTCCGACGGCTTCGCCAACAGAAACTTCATGCAGCTGATCCACGACGACAGCCTGACCTTTAAAGA
GGACATCCAGAAAGCCCAGGTGTCCGGCCAGGGCGATAGCCTGCACGAGCACATTGCCAATCTGGCCGGC
AGCCCCGCCATTAAGAAGGGCATCCTGCAGACAGTGAAGGTGGTGGACGAGCTCGTGAAAGTGATGGGCC
GGCACAAGCCCGAGAACATCGTGATCGAAATGGCCAGAGAGAACCAGACCACCCAGAAGGGACAGAAGAA
CAGCCGCGAGAGAATGAAGCGGATCGAAGAGGGCATCAAAGAGCTGGGCAGCCAGATCCTGAAAGAACAC
CCCGTGGAAAACACCCAGCTGCAGAACGAGAAGCTGTACCTGTACTACCTGCAGAATGGGCGGGATATGT
ACGTGGACCAGGAACTGGACATCAACCGGCTGTCCGACTACGATGTGGACCATATCGTGCCTCAGAGCTT
TCTGAAGGACGACTCCATCGACAACAAGGTGCTGACCAGAAGCGACAAGAACCGGGGCAAGAGCGACAAC
GTGCCCTCCGAAGAGGTCGTGAAGAAGATGAAGAACTACTGGCGGCAGCTGCTGAACGCCAAGCTGATTA
CCCAGAGAAAGTTCGACAATCTGACCAAGGCCGAGAGAGGCGGCCTGAGCGAACTGGATAAGGCCGGCTT
CATCAAGAGACAGCTGGTGGAAACCCGGCAGATCACAAAGCACGTGGCACAGATCCTGGACTCCCGGATG
AACACTAAGTACGACGAGAATGACAAGCTGATCCGGGAAGTGAAAGTGATCACCCTGAAGTCCAAGCTGG
TGTCCGATTTCCGGAAGGATTTCCAGTTTTACAAAGTGCGCGAGATCAACAACTACCACCACGCCCACGA
CGCCTACCTGAACGCCGTCGTGGGAACCGCCCTGATCAAAAAGTACCCTAAGCTGGAAAGCGAGTTCGTG
TACGGCGACTACAAGGTGTACGACGTGCGGAAGATGATCGCCAAGAGCGAGCAGGAAATCGGCAAGGCTA
CCGCCAAGTACTTCTTCTACAGCAACATCATGAACTTTTTCAAGACCGAGATTACCCTGGCCAACGGCGA
GATCCGGAAGCGGCCTCTGATCGAGACAAACGGCGAAACCGGGGAGATCGTGTGGGATAAGGGCCGGGAT
TTTGCCACCGTGCGGAAAGTGCTGAGCATGCCCCAAGTGAATATCGTGAAAAAGACCGAGGTGCAGACAG
GCGGCTTCAGCAAAGAGTCTATCCTGCCCAAGAGGAACAGCGATAAGCTGATCGCCAGAAAGAAGGACTG
GGACCCTAAGAAGTACGGCGGCTTCGACAGCCCCACCGTGGCCTATTCTGTGCTGGTGGTGGCCAAAGTG
GAAAAGGGCAAGTCCAAGAAACTGAAGAGTGTGAAAGAGCTGCTGGGGATCACCATCATGGAAAGAAGCA
GCTTCGAGAAGAATCCCATCGACTTTCTGGAAGCCAAGGGCTACAAAGAAGTGAAAAAGGACCTGATCAT
CAAGCTGCCTAAGTACTCCCTGTTCGAGCTGGAAAACGGCCGGAAGAGAATGCTGGCCTCTGCCGGCGAA
CTGCAGAAGGGAAACGAACTGGCCCTGCCCTCCAAATATGTGAACTTCCTGTACCTGGCCAGCCACTATG
AGAAGCTGAAGGGCTCCCCCGAGGATAATGAGCAGAAACAGCTGTTTGTGGAACAGCACAAGCACTACCT
GGACGAGATCATCGAGCAGATCAGCGAGTTCTCCAAGAGAGTGATCCTGGCCGACGCTAATCTGGACAAA
GTGCTGTCCGCCTACAACAAGCACCGGGATAAGCCCATCAGAGAGCAGGCCGAGAATATCATCCACCTGT
TTACCCTGACCAATCTGGGAGCCCCTGCCGCCTTCAAGTACTTTGACACCACCATCGACCGGAAGAGGTA
CACCAGCACCAAAGAGGTGCTGGACGCCACCCTGATCCACCAGAGCATCACCGGCCTGTACGAGACACGG
ATCGACCTGTCTCAGCTGGGAGGCGACAAAAGGCCGGCGGCCACGAAAAAGGCCGGCCAGGCAAAAAAGA
AAAAGGAATTCGGCAGTGGAGAGGGCAGAGGAAGTCTGCTAACATGCGGTGACGTCGAGGAGAATCCTGG
CCCAGTGAGCAAGGGCGAGGAGCTGTTCACCGGGGTGGTGCCCATCCTGGTCGAGCTGGACGGCGACGTA
AACGGCCACAAGTTCAGCGTGTCCGGCGAGGGCGAGGGCGATGCCACCTACGGCAAGCTGACCCTGAAGT
TCATCTGCACCACCGGCAAGCTGCCCGTGCCCTGGCCCACCCTCGTGACCACCCTGACCTACGGCGTGCA
GTGCTTCAGCCGCTACCCCGACCACATGAAGCAGCACGACTTCTTCAAGTCCGCCATGCCCGAAGGCTAC
GTCCAGGAGCGCACCATCTTCTTCAAGGACGACGGCAACTACAAGACCCGCGCCGAGGTGAAGTTCGAGG
GCGACACCCTGGTGAACCGCATCGAGCTGAAGGGCATCGACTTCAAGGAGGACGGCAACATCCTGGGGCA
CAAGCTGGAGTACAACTACAACAGCCACAACGTCTATATCATGGCCGACAAGCAGAAGAACGGCATCAAG
GTGAACTTCAAGATCCGCCACAACATCGAGGACGGCAGCGTGCAGCTCGCCGACCACTACCAGCAGAACA
CCCCCATCGGCGACGGCCCCGTGCTGCTGCCCGACAACCACTACCTGAGCACCCAGTCCGCCCTGAGCAA
AGACCCCAACGAGAAGCGCGATCACATGGTCCTGCTGGAGTTCGTGACCGCCGCCGGGATCACTCTCGGC
ATGGACGAGCTGTACAAGGAATTCTAACTAGAGCTCGCTGATCAGCCTCGACTGTGCCTTCTAGTTGCCA
GCCATCTGTTGTTTGCCCCTCCCCCGTGCCTTCCTTGACCCTGGAAGGTGCCACTCCCACTGTCCTTTCC
TAATAAAATGAGGAAATTGCATCGCATTGTCTGAGTAGGTGTCATTCTATTCTGGGGGGTGGGGTGGGGC
AGGACAGCAAGGGGGAGGATTGGGAAGAGAATAGCAGGCATGCTGGGGAGCGGCCGCAGGAACCCCTAGT
GATGGAGTTGGCCACTCCCTCTCTGCGCGCTCGCTCGCTCACTGAGGCCGGGCGACCAAAGGTCGCCCGA
CGCCCGGGCTTTGCCCGGGCGGCCTCAGTGAGCGAGCGAGCGCGCAGCTGCCTGCAGGGGCGCCTGATGC
GGTATTTTCTCCTTACGCATCTGTGCGGTATTTCACACCGCATA
[95 nt withheld, positions 6765-6859]
T
[46 nt withheld, positions 6861-6906]
C
[141 nt withheld, positions 6908-7048]
CCTTTGACGTTGGAGTCCACGTTCTTT
[37 nt withheld, positions 7076-7112]
ACTCTATCTCGGGCTATTCTTTTGATTTATAAGGGATTTTGCCGATTTCGGTCTATTGGTTAAAAAATGA
GCTGATTTAACAAAAATTTAACGCGAATTTTAACAAAATATTAACGTTTACAATTTTATGGTGCACTCTC
AGTACAATCTGCTCTGATGCCGCATAGTTAAGCCAGCCCCGACACCCGCCAACACCCGCTGACGCGCCCT
GACGGGCTTGTCTGCTCCCGGCATCCGCTTACAGACAAGCTGTGACCGTCTCCGGGAGCTGCATGTGTCA
GAGGTTTTCACCGTCATCACCGAAACGCGCGAGACGAAAGGGCCTCGTGATACGCCTATTTTTATAGGTT
AATGTCATGATAATAATGGTTTCTTAGACGTCAGGTGGCACTTTTCGGGGAAATGTGCGCGGAACCCCTA
TTTGTTTATTTTTCTAAATACATTCAAATATGTATCCGCTCATGAGACAATAACCCTGATAAATGCTTCA
ATAATATTGAAAAAGGAAGAGTATGAGTATTCAACATTTCCGTGTCGCCCTTATTCCCTTTTTTGCGGCA
TTTTGCCTTCCTGTTTTTGCTCACCCAGAAACGCTGGTGAAAGTAAAAGATGCTGAAGATCAGTTGGGTG
CACGAGTGGGTTACATCGAACTGGATCTCAACAGCGGTAAGATCCTTGAGAGTTTTCGCCCCGAAGAACG
TTTTCCAATGATGAGCACTTTTAAAGTTCTGCTATGTGGCGCGGTATTATCCCGTATTGACGCCGGGCAA
GAGCAACTCGGTCGCCGCATACACTATTCTCAGAATGACTTGGTTGAGTACTCACCAGTCACAGAAAAGC
ATCTTACGGATGGCATGACAGTAAGAGAATTATGCAGTGCTGCCATAACCATGAGTGATAACACTGCGGC
CAACTTACTTCTGACAACGATCGGAGGACCGAAGGAGCTAACCGCTTTTTTGCACAACATGGGGGATCAT
GTAACTCGCCTTGATCGTTGGGAACCGGAGCTGAATGAAGCCATACCAAACGACGAGCGTGACACCACGA
TGCCTGTAGCAATGGCAACAACGTTGCGCAAACTATTAACTGGCGAACTACTTACTCTAGCTTCCCGGCA
ACAATTAATAGACTGGATGGAGGCGGATAAAGTTGCAGGACCACTTCTGCGCTCGGCCCTTCCGGCTGGC
TGGTTTATTGCTGATAAATCTGGAGCCGGTGAGCGTGGAAGCCGCGGTATCATTGCAGCACTGGGGCCAG
ATGGTAAGCCCTCCCGTATCGTAGTTATCTACACGACGGGGAGTCAGGCAACTATGGATGAACGAAATAG
ACAGATCGCTGAGATAGGTGCCTCACTGATTAAGCATTGGTAACTGTCAGACCAAGTTTACTCATATATA
CTTTAGATTGATTTAAAACTTCATTTTTAATTTAAAAGGATCTAGGTGAAGATCCTTTTTGATAATCTCA
TGACCAAAATCCCTTAACGTGAGTTTTCGTTCCACTGAGCGTCAGACCCCGTAGAAAAGATCAAAGGATC
TTCTTGAGATCCTTTTTTTCTGCGCGTAATCTGCTGCTTGCAAACAAAAAAACCACCGCTACCAGCGGTG
GTTTGTTTGCCGGATCAAGAGCTACCAACTCTTTTTCCGAAGGTAACTGGCTTCAGCAGAGCGCAGATAC
CAAATACTGTTCTTCTAGTGTAGCCGTAGTTAGGCCACCACTTCAAGAACTCTGTAGCACCGCCTACATA
CCTCGCTCTGCTAATCCTGTTACCAGTGGCTGCTGCCAGTGGCGATAAGTCGTGTCTTACCGGGTTGGAC
TCAAGACGATAGTTACCGGATAAGGCGCAGCGGTCGGGCTGAACGGGGGGTTCGTGCACACAGCCCAGCT
TGGAGCGAACGACCTACACCGAACTGAGATACCTACAGCGTGAGCTATGAGAAAGCGCCACGCTTCCCGA
AGGGAGAAAGGCGGACAGGTATCCGGTAAGCGGCAGGGTCGGAACAGGAGAGCGCACGAGGGAGCTTCCA
GGGGGAAACGCCTGGTATCTTTATAGTCCTGTCGGGTTTCGCCACCTCTGACTTGAGCGTCGATTTTTGT
GATGCTCGTCAGGGGGGCGGAGCCTATGGAAAAACGCCAGCAACGCGGCCTTTTTACGGTTCCTGGCCTT
TTGCTGGCC
